>Addgene plasmid #15950 | pLOVE-Klf4 | addgene full sequence | sequence record 202166 | Addgene NGS Result
GACATTGATTATTGACTAGTTATTAATAGTAATCAATTACGGGGTCATTAGTTCATAGCCCATATATGGA
GTTCCGCGTTACATAACTTACGGTAAATGGCCCGCCTGGCTGACCGCCCAACGACCCCCGCCCATTGACG
TCAATAATGACGTATGTTCCCATAGTAACGCCAATAGGGACTTTCCATTGACGTCAATGGGTGGAGTATT
TACGGTAAACTGCCCACTTGGCAGTACATCAAGTGTATCATATGCCAAGTACGCCCCCTATTGACGTCAA
TGACGGTAAATGGCCCGCCTGGCATTATGCCCAGTACATGACCTTATGGGACTTTCCTACTTGGCAGTAC
ATCTACGTATTAGTCATCGCTATTACCATGGTGATGCGGTTTTGGCAGTACATCAATGGGCGTGGATAGC
GGTTTGACTCACGGGGATTTCCAAGTCTCCACCCCATTGACGTCAATGGGAGTTTGTTTTGGCACCAAAA
TCAACGGGACTTTCCAAAATGTCGTAACAACTCCGCCCCATTGACGCAAATGGGCGGTAGGCGTGTACGG
TGGGAGGTCTATATAAGCAGCGCGTTTTGCCTGTACTGGGTCTCTCTGGTTAGACCAGATCTGAGCCTGG
GAGCTCTCTGGCTAACTAGGGAACCCACTGCTTAAGCCTCAATAAAGCTTGCCTTGAGTGCTTCAAGTAG
TGTGTGCCCGTCTGTTGTGTGACTCTGGTAACTAGAGATCCCTCAGACCCTTTTAGTCAGTGTGGAAAAT
CTCTAGCAGTGGCGCCCGAACAGGGACTTGAAAGCGAAAGGGAAACCAGAGGAGCTCTCTCGACGCAGGA
CTCGGCTTGCTGAAGCGCGCACGGCAAGAGGCGAGGGGCGGCGACTGGTGAGTACGCCAAAAATTTTGAC
TAGCGGAGGCTAGAAGGAGAGAGATGGGTGCGAGAGCGTCAGTATTAAGCGGGGGAGAATTAGATCGCGA
TGGGAAAAAATTCGGTTAAGGCCAGGGGGAAAGAAAAAATATAAATTAAAACATATAGTATGGGCAAGCA
GGGAGCTAGAACGATTCGCAGTTAATCCTGGCCTGTTAGAAACATCAGAAGGCTGTAGACAAATACTGGG
ACAGCTACAACCATCCCTTCAGACAGGATCAGAAGAACTTAGATCATTATATAATACAGTAGCAACCCTC
TATTGTGTGCATCAAAGGATAGAGATAAAAGACACCAAGGAAGCTTTAGACAAGATAGAGGAAGAGCAAA
ACAAAAGTAAGACCACCGCACAGCAAGCGGCCGGCCGCTGATCTTCAGACCTGGAGGAGGAGATATGAGG
GACAATTGGAGAAGTGAATTATATAAATATAAAGTAGTAAAAATTGAACCATTAGGAGTAGCACCCACCA
AGGCAAAGAGAAGAGTGGTGCAGAGAGAAAAAAGAGCAGTGGGAATAGGAGCTTTGTTCCTTGGGTTCTT
GGGAGCAGCAGGAAGCACTATGGGCGCAGCGTCAATGACGCTGACGGTACAGGCCAGACAATTATTGTCT
GGTATAGTGCAGCAGCAGAACAATTTGCTGAGGGCTATTGAGGCGCAACAGCATCTGTTGCAACTCACAG
TCTGGGGCATCAAGCAGCTCCAGGCAAGAATCCTGGCTGTGGAAAGATACCTAAAGGATCAACAGCTCCT
GGGGATTTGGGGTTGCTCTGGAAAACTCATTTGCACCACTGCTGTGCCTTGGAATGCTAGTTGGAGTAAT
AAATCTCTGGAACAGATTTGGAATCACACGACCTGGATGGAGTGGGACAGAGAAATTAACAATTACACAA
GCTTAATACACTCCTTAATTGAAGAATCGCAAAACCAGCAAGAAAAGAATGAACAAGAATTATTGGAATT
AGATAAATGGGCAAGTTTGTGGAATTGGTTTAACATAACAAATTGGCTGTGGTATATAAAATTATTCATA
ATGATAGTAGGAGGCTTGGTAGGTTTAAGAATAGTTTTTGCTGTACTTTCTATAGTGAATAGAGTTAGGC
AGGGATATTCACCATTATCGTTTCAGACCCACCTCCCAACCCCGAGGGGACCCGACAGGCCCGAAGGAAT
AGAAGAAGAAGGTGGAGAGAGAGACAGAGACAGATCCATTCGATTAGTGAACGGATCGGCACTGCGTGCG
CCAATTCTGCAGACAAATGGCAGTATTCATCCACAATTTTAAAAGAAAAGGGGGGATTGGGGGGTACAGT
GCAGGGGAAAGAATAGTAGACATAATAGCAACAGACATACAAACTAAAGAATTACAAAAACAAATTACAA
AAATTCAAAATTTTCGGGTTTATTACAGGGACAGCAGAGATCCAGTTTGGTTAGTACCGGGCCCGCTCTA
GCAGTTCCGCGTTACATAACTTACGGTAAATGGCCCGCCTGGCTGACCGCCCAACGACCCCCGCCCATTG
ACGTCAATAATGACGTATGTTCCCATAGTAACGCCAATAGGGACTTTCCATTGACGTCAATGGGTGGAGT
ATTTACGGTAAACTGCCCACTTGGCAGTACATCAAGTGTATCATATGCCAAGTACGCCCCCTATTGACGT
CAATGACGGTAAATGGCCCGCCTGGCATTATGCCCAGTACATGACCTTATGGGACTTTCCTACTTGGCAG
TACATCTACGTATTAGTCATCGCTATTACCATGGTGATGCGGTTTTGGCAGTACATCAATGGGCGTGGAT
AGCGGTTTGACTCACGGGGATTTCCAAGTCTCCACCCCATTGACGTCAATGGGAGTTTGTTTTGGCACCA
AAATCAACGGGACTTTCCAAAATGTCGTAACAACTCCGCCCCATTGACGCAAATGGGCGGTAGGCGTGTA
CGGTGGGAGGTCTATATAAGCAGAGCTCTCCCTATCAGTGATAGAGATCTCCCTATCAGTGATAGAGATC
GTCGACTAGTCCAGTGTGGTGGAATTCTGCAGATATCAACAAGTTTGTACAAAAAAGCAGGCTCCGCGGC
CGCCCCCTTCACCATGGCTGTCAGCGACGCTCTGCTCCCGTCCTTCTCCACGTTCGCGTCCGGCCCGGCG
GGAAGGGAGAAGACACTGCGTCCAGCAGGTGCCCCGACTAACCGTTGGCGTGAGGAACTCTCTCACATGA
AGCGACTTCCCCCACTTCCCGGCCGCCCCTACGACCTGGCGGCGACGGTGGCCACAGACCTGGAGAGTGG
CGGAGCTGGTGCAGCTTGCAGCAGTAACAACCCGGCCCTCCTAGCCCGGAGGGAGACCGAGGAGTTCAAC
GACCTCCTGGACCTAGACTTTATCCTTTCCAACTCGCTAACCCACCAGGAATCGGTGGCCGCCACCGTGA
CCACCTCGGCGTCAGCTTCATCCTCGTCTTCCCCAGCGAGCAGCGGCCCTGCCAGCGCGCCCTCCACCTG
CAGCTTCAGCTATCCGATCCGGGCCGGGGGTGACCCGGGCGTGGCTGCCAGCAACACAGGTGGAGGGCTC
CTCTACAGCCGAGAATCTGCGCCACCTCCCACGGCCCCCTTCAACCTGGCGGACATCAATGACGTGAGCC
CCTCGGGCGGCTTCGTGGCTGAGCTCCTGCGGCCGGAGTTGGACCCAGTATACATTCCGCCACAGCAGCC
TCAGCCGCCAGGTGGCGGGCTGATGGGCAAGTTTGTGCTGAAGGCGTCTCTGACCACCCCTGGCAGCGAG
TACAGCAGCCCTTCGGTCATCAGTGTTAGCAAAGGAAGCCCAGACGGCAGCCACCCCGTGGTAGTGGCGC
CCTACAGCGGTGGCCCGCCGCGCATGTGCCCCAAGATTAAGCAAGAGGCGGTCCCGTCCTGCACGGTCAG
CCGGTCCCTAGAGGCCCATTTGAGCGCTGGACCCCAGCTCAGCAACGGCCACCGGCCCAACACACACGAC
TTCCCCCTGGGGCGGCAGCTCCCCACCAGGACTACCCCTACACTGAGTCCCGAGGAACTGCTGAACAGCA
GGGACTGTCACCCTGGCCTGCCTCTTCCCCCAGGATTCCATCCCCATCCGGGGCCCAACTACCCTCCTTT
CCTGCCAGACCAGATGCAGTCACAAGTCCCCTCTCTCCATTATCAAGAGCTCATGCCACCGGGTTCCTGC
CTGCCAGAGGAGCCCAAGCCAAAGAGGGGAAGAAGGTCGTGGCCCCGGAAAAGAACAGCCACCCACACTT
GTGACTATGCAGGCTGTGGCAAAACCTATACCAAGAGTTCTCATCTCAAGGCACACCTGCGAACTCACAC
AGGCGAGAAACCTTACCACTGTGACTGGGACGGCTGTGGGTGGAAATTCGCCCGCTCGGATGAACTGACC
AGGCACTACCGCAAACACACAGGGCACCGGCCCTTTCAGTGCCAGAAGTGCGACAGGGCCTTTTCCAGGT
CGGACCACCTTGCCTTACACATGAAGAGGCACTTTAAGGGTGGGCGCGCCGACCCAGCTTTCTTGTACAA
AGTGGTTGATATCCAGCACAGTGGCGGCCGCTCGAGTCTAGAGGGCCCGCGGTTCGAAGGTAAGCCTATC
CCTAACCCTCTCCTCGGTCTCGATTCTACGCGTACCGGTTAGTAATGACAATTCGTCGAGGGACCTAATA
ACTTCGTATAGCATACATTATACGAAGTTATACATGTTTAAGGGTTCCGGTTCCACTAGGTACAATTCGA
TATCAAGCTTATCGATAATCAACCTCTGGATTACAAAATTTGTGAAAGATTGACTGGTATTCTTAACTAT
GTTGCTCCTTTTACGCTATGTGGATACGCTGCTTTAATGCCTTTGTATCATGCTATTGCTTCCCGTATGG
CTTTCATTTTCTCCTCCTTGTATAAATCCTGGTTGCTGTCTCTTTATGAGGAGTTGTGGCCCGTTGTCAG
GCAACGTGGCGTGGTGTGCACTGTGTTTGCTGACGCAACCCCCACTGGTTGGGGCATTGCCACCACCTGT
CAGCTCCTTTCCGGGACTTTCGCTTTCCCCCTCCCTATTGCCACGGCGGAACTCATCGCCGCCTGCCTTG
CCCGCTGCTGGACAGGGGCTCGGCTGTTGGGCACTGACAATTCCGTGGTGTTGTCGGGGAAATCATCGTC
CTTTCCTTGGCTGCTCGCCTGTGTTGCCACCTGGATTCTGCGCGGGACGTCCTTCTGCTACGTCCCTTCG
GCCCTCAATCCAGCGGACCTTCCTTCCCGCGGCCTGCTGCCGGCTCTGCGGCCTCTTCCGCGTCTTCGCC
TTCGCCCTCAGACGAGTCGGATCTCCCTTTGGGCCGCCTCCCCGCATCGATACCGTCGACCTCGATCGAG
ACCTAGAAAAACATGGAGCAATCACAAGTAGCAATACAGCAGCTACCAATGCTGATTGTGCCTGGCTAGA
AGCACAAGAGGAGGAGGAGGTGGGTTTTCCAGTCACACCTCAGGTACCTTTAAGACCAATGACTTACAAG
GCAGCTGTAGATCTTAGCCACTTTTTAAAAGAAAAGGGGGGACTGGAAGGGCTAATTCACTCCCAACGAA
GACAAGATATCCTTGATCTGTGGATCTACCACACACAAGGCTACTTCCCTGATTGGCAGAACTACACACC
AGGGCCAGGGATCAGATATCCACTGACCTTTGGATGGTGCTACAAGCTAGTACCAGTTGAGCAAGAGAAG
GTAGAAGAAGCCAATGAAGGAGAGAACACCCGCTTGTTACACCCTGTGAGCCTGCATGGGATGGATGACC
CGGAGAGAGAAGTATTAGAGTGGAGGTTTGACAGCCGCCTAGCATTTCATCACATGGCCCGAGAGCTGCA
TCCGGACTGTACTGGGTCTCTCTGGTTAGACCAGATCTGAGCCTGGGAGCTCTCTGGCTAACTAGGGAAC
CCACTGCTTAAGCCTCAATAAAGCTTGCCTTGAGTGCTTCAAGTAGTGTGTGCCCGTCTGTTGTGTGACT
CTGGTAACTAGAGATCCCTCAGACCCTTTTAGTCAGTGTGGAAAATCTCTAGCAGCATGTGAGCAAAAGG
CCAGCAAAAGGCCAGGAACCGTAAAAAGGCCGCGTTGCTGGCGTTTTTCCATAGGCTCCGCCCCCCTGAC
GAGCATCACAAAAATCGACGCTCAAGTCAGAGGTGGCGAAACCCGACAGGACTATAAAGATACCAGGCGT
TTCCCCCTGGAAGCTCCCTCGTGCGCTCTCCTGTTCCGACCCTGCCGCTTACCGGATACCTGTCCGCCTT
TCTCCCTTCGGGAAGCGTGGCGCTTTCTCATAGCTCACGCTGTAGGTATCTCAGTTCGGTGTAGGTCGTT
CGCTCCAAGCTGGGCTGTGTGCACGAACCCCCCGTTCAGCCCGACCGCTGCGCCTTATCCGGTAACTATC
GTCTTGAGTCCAACCCGGTAAGACACGACTTATCGCCACTGGCAGCAGCCACTGGTAACAGGATTAGCAG
AGCGAGGTATGTAGGCGGTGCTACAGAGTTCTTGAAGTGGTGGCCTAACTACGGCTACACTAGAAGAACA
GTATTTGGTATCTGCGCTCTGCTGAAGCCAGTTACCTTCGGAAAAAGAGTTGGTAGCTCTTGATCCGGCA
AACAAACCACCGCTGGTAGCGGTGGTTTTTTTGTTTGCAAGCAGCAGATTACGCGCAGAAAAAAAGGATC
TCAAGAAGATCCTTTGATCTTTTCTACGGGGTCTGACGCTCAGTGGAACGAAAACTCACGTTAAGGGATT
TTGGTCATGAGATTATCAAAAAGGATCTTCACCTAGATCCTTTTAAATTAAAAATGAAGTTTTAAATCAA
TCTAAAGTATATATGAGTAAACTTGGTCTGACAGTTACCAATGCTTAATCAGTGAGGCACCTATCTCAGC
GATCTGTCTATTTCGTTCATCCATAGTTGCCTGACTCCCCGTCGTGTAGATAACTACGATACGGGAGGGC
TTACCATCTGGCCCCAGTGCTGCAATGATACCGCGAGACCCACGCTCACCGGCTCCAGATTTATCAGCAA
TAAACCAGCCAGCCGGAAGGGCCGAGCGCAGAAGTGGTCCTGCAACTTTATCCGCCTCCATCCAGTCTAT
TAATTGTTGCCGGGAAGCTAGAGTAAGTAGTTCGCCAGTTAATAGTTTGCGCAACGTTGTTGCCATTGCT
ACAGGCATCGTGGTGTCACGCTCGTCGTTTGGTATGGCTTCATTCAGCTCCGGTTCCCAACGATCAAGGC
GAGTTACATGATCCCCCATGTTGTGCAAAAAAGCGGTTAGCTCCTTCGGTCCTCCGATCGTTGTCAGAAG
TAAGTTGGCCGCAGTGTTATCACTCATGGTTATGGCAGCACTGCATAATTCTCTTACTGTCATGCCATCC
GTAAGATGCTTTTCTGTGACTGGTGAGTACTCAACCAAGTCATTCTGAGAATAGTGTATGCGGCGACCGA
GTTGCTCTTGCCCGGCGTCAATACGGGATAATACCGCGCCACATAGCAGAACTTTAAAAGTGCTCATCAT
TGGAAAACGTTCTTCGGGGCGAAAACTCTCAAGGATCTTACCGCTGTTGAGATCCAGTTCGATGTAACCC
ACTCGTGCACCCAACTGATCTTCAGCATCTTTTACTTTCACCAGCGTTTCTGGGTGAGCAAAAACAGGAA
GGCAAAATGCCGCAAAAAAGGGAATAAGGGCGACACGGAAATGTTGAATACTCATACTCTTCCTTTTTCA
ATATTATTGAAGCATTTATCAGGGTTATTGTCTCATGAGCGGATACATATTTGAATGTATTTAGAAAAAT
AAACAAATAGGGGTTCCGCGCACATTTCCCCGAAAAGTGCCACCTGACGTCGACGGATCGGGAGATCTCC
CGATCCCCTATGGTGCACTCTCAGTACAATCTGCTCTGATGCCGCATAGTTAAGCCAGTATCTGCTCCCT
GCTTGTGTGTTGGAGGTCGCTGAGTAGTGCGCGAGCAAAATTTAAGCTACAACAAGGCAAGGCTTGACCG
ACAATTGCATGAAGAATCTGCTTAGGGTTAGGCGTTTTGCGCTGCTTCGCGATGTACGGGCCAGATATAC
GCGTT
Features (pLannotate 1.2.2; 26 found; start..end, strand, type, name):
      1..380     +  enhancer       CMV enhancer: human cytomegalovirus immediate early enhancer
    381..580     +  promoter       CMV promoter: human cytomegalovirus (CMV) immediate early promoter
    598..778     +  LTR            5' LTR (truncated): truncated 5' long terminal repeat (LTR) from HIV-1
    825..950     +  misc_feature   HIV-1 Ψ: packaging signal of human immunodeficiency virus type 1
    934..1272    +  CDS            HIV-1 gag (fragment): gag protein from human immunodeficiency virus 1; gag
   1447..1680    +  misc_feature   RRE: The Rev response element (RRE) of HIV-1 allows for Rev-dependent mRNA export from the nucleus to the cytoplasm.
   2057..2157    +  CDS            Rev (fragment): human immunodeficiency virus 1 (HIV-1) Rev protein; rev; enhances nuclear export of unspliced and incompletely spliced viral mRNAs
   2207..2324    +  misc_feature   cPPT/CTS: central polypurine tract and central termination sequence of HIV-1
   2390..2693    +  enhancer       CMV enhancer: human cytomegalovirus immediate early enhancer
   2694..2897    +  promoter       CMV promoter: human cytomegalovirus (CMV) immediate early promoter
   2899..2918    +  promoter       PLtetO-1 promoter (fragment): modified phage lambda PL promoter with tet operator sites (Lutz and Bujard, 1997)
   2920..2939    +  promoter       PLtetO-1 promoter (fragment): modified phage lambda PL promoter with tet operator sites (Lutz and Bujard, 1997)
   2979..3003    +  protein_bind   attB1: mutant version of attB; recombination site for the Gateway® BP reaction BP Clonase™
   3024..4445    +  CDS            Klf4: KLF4_MOUSE - Also known as Ezf, Gklf, Zie. Experimental evidence at protein level: Swiss-Prot protein existence level 1. Transcription factor; can act both as activator and as repressor. Binds the 5'-CACCC-3' core sequence. Binds to the promoter region of its own gene and can activate its own transcription. Regulates the expression of key transcription factors during embryonic development. Plays an important role in maintaining embryonic stem cells, and in preventing their differentiation. Required for establishing the barrier function of the skin and for postnatal maturation and maintenance o
   4462..4486    -  protein_bind   attB2: mutant version of attB; recombination site for the Gateway® BP reaction BP Clonase™
   4539..4580    +  CDS            V5 tag: epitope tag from simian virus 5
   4618..4651    +  protein_bind   loxP: Cre-mediated recombination occurs in the 8-bp core sequence (GCATACAT). Cre recombinase
   4684..4707    +  misc_feature   MCS (fragment): pBluescript multiple cloning site
   4707..5295    +  misc_feature   WPRE: woodchuck hepatitis virus posttranscriptional regulatory element
   5296..5315    +  misc_feature   MCS (fragment): pBluescript multiple cloning site
   5317..5817    +  CDS            nef (fragment): NEF_HV1LA - Experimental evidence at protein level: Swiss-Prot protein existence level 1. Extracellular Nef protein targets CD4(+) T-lymphocytes for apoptosis by interacting with CXCR4 surface receptors. From Human immunodeficiency virus type 1 group M subtype B (isolate Lai) (HIV-1).
   5824..6004    +  LTR            5' LTR (truncated): truncated 5' long terminal repeat (LTR) from HIV-1
   6066..6654    -  rep_origin     ori: high-copy-number ColE1/pMB1/pBR322/pUC origin of replication
   6825..7685    -  CDS            AmpR: β-lactamase; bla; confers resistance to ampicillin, carbenicillin, and related antibiotics
   7686..7790    -  promoter       AmpR promoter: bla
   7849..7901    -  misc_feature   bom (fragment): basis of mobility region from pBR322
