[The description below was written by a language model from this plasmid's Addgene catalogue record and pLannotate feature annotations shown in this document.]
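Description:
pLOVE-Klf4 is an HIV-1-based lentiviral expression plasmid carrying mouse Kruppel-like factor 4 (Klf4, also called GKLF or EZF) in the pLOVE backbone. It is propagated in bacteria as a high-copy plasmid through a ColE1/pUC-type origin and is selected with ampicillin (AmpR under its bla promoter). The viral genome is transcribed from a CMV enhancer/promoter fused to a truncated 5' LTR. This is followed by the Ψ packaging signal with a short gag fragment, the Rev response element for Rev-dependent nuclear export, and the cPPT/CTS. A truncated LTR preceded by a nef fragment closes the transfer cassette, and a WPRE upstream of it enhances transcript expression.

The internal expression unit is a second CMV enhancer/promoter followed by two short matches to tet operator sequences. These suggest a tetracycline-repressor-responsive CMV/TO design, though the record does not state this. The Klf4 coding sequence lies between attB1 and attB2 sites, which is consistent with Gateway recombination replacing the CmR-ccdB cassette of the empty vector, even though the catalogue lists restriction enzyme cloning. A V5 epitope tag is annotated downstream of attB2, and the catalogue describes it as a C-terminal tag on the insert. A single loxP site is annotated after the tag, and the record does not explain its role.

The catalogue estimates the plasmid at about 8,963 bp with a 2,156 bp insert, whereas the sequenced record is 8,055 nt with a Klf4 CDS of roughly 1.4 kb, so the stated sizes should be treated as approximate. The associated publication concerns generating induced pluripotent stem cells without drug selection, which indicates that the vector was used to deliver Klf4 as a reprogramming factor.
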