Addgene plasmid #15950: pLOVE-Klf4
Depositing lab: Miguel Ramalho-Santos. Depositing organization: University of California, San Francisco (UCSF). Publication: Generation of induced pluripotent stem cells in the absence of drug selection. Blelloch R, Venere M, Yen J, Ramalho-Santos M. Cell Stem Cell. 2007 Sep 13;1(3):245-7. doi: 10.1016/j.stem.2007.08.008. Epub 2007 Sep 6. PubMed 18371358.
Backbone
  Vector backbone: pLOVE
  Backbone size w/o insert (bp): 8263
  Vector type: Mammalian Expression, Lentiviral
Growth in bacteria
  Bacterial resistance: Ampicillin, 100 μg/mL
  Growth temperature: 37°C
  Growth strain: Stbl3
  Growth instructions: Expand pLOVE/GeneX in Stbl3 cells(sensitive to ccdB)
  Copy number: High Copy
Gene/Insert
  Gene/Insert name: Kruppel-like factor 4 (alt name: Klf4, GKLF, EZF)
  Species: M. musculus (mouse)
  Insert size (bp): 2156
  Mutation: The recombination reaction required to clone "Gene X" into the pLOVE vector backbone removes 1456 bp (the CmR-ccdB region). Therefore, the size of pLOVE-Klf4 is ~8963 bp.
  Entrez Gene: Klf4 (a.k.a. EZF, Gklf, Zie)
  Tag / fusion protein: V5 (C terminal on insert)
  Cloning method: Restriction Enzyme
  Sequencing primers: 5′ n/a; 3′ V5
Terms and licenses: Academic/Nonprofit Terms; Industry Terms: Not Available to Industry
How to cite: pLOVE-Klf4 was a gift from Miguel Ramalho-Santos (Addgene plasmid # 15950 ; http://n2t.net/addgene:15950 ; RRID:Addgene_15950)
