>Addgene plasmid #15950 | pLOVE-Klf4 | addgene partial sequence | sequence record 22318 | WPRE-R 5'-CATAGCGTAAAAGGAGCAACA-3'
ATTTTGTAATCCAGAGGTTGATTATCGATAAGCTTGATATCGAATTGTACCTAGTGGAACCGGAACCCTT
AAACATGTATAACTTCGTATAATGTATGCTATACGAAGTTATTAGGTCCCTCGACGAATTGTCATTACTA
ACCGGTACGCGTAGAATCGAGACCGAGGAGAGGGTTAGGGATAGGCTTACCTTCGAACCGCGGGCCCTCT
AGACTCGAGCGGCCGCCACTGTGCTGGATATCAACCACTTTGTACAAGAAAGCTGGGTCGGCGCGCCCAC
CCTTAAAGTGCCTCTTCATGTGTAAGGCAAGGTGGTCCGACCTGGAAAAGGCCCTGTCGCACTTCTGGCA
CTGAAAGGGCCGGTGCCCTGTGTGTTTGCGGTAGTGCCTGGTCAGTTCATCCGAGCGGGCGAATTTCCAC
CCACAGCCGTCCCAGTCACAGTGGTAAGGTTTCTCGCCTGTGTGAGTTCGCAGGTGTGCCTTGAGATGAG
AACTCTTGGTATAGGTTTTGCCACAGCCTGCATAGTCACAAGTGTGGGTGGCTGTTCTTTTCCGGGGCCA
CGACCTTCTTCCCCTCTTTGGCTTGGGCTCCTCTGGCAGGCAGGAACCCGGTGGCATGAGCTCTTGATAA
TGGAGAGAGGGGACTTGTGACTGCATCT
